Addgene plasmid #124934: pcDNA_RGG-RFP-RGG
Purpose: Expression of RGG-RFP-RGG
Depositing lab: Matthew Good & Daniel Hammer & Benjamin Schuster. Publication: Controllable protein phase separation and modular recruitment to form responsive membraneless organelles. Schuster BS, Reed EH, Parthasarathy R, Jahnke CN, Caldwell RM, Bermudez JG, Ramage H, Good MC, Hammer DA. Nat Commun. 2018 Jul 30;9(1):2985. doi: 10.1038/s41467-018-05403-1. PubMed 30061688.
Backbone
  Vector backbone: pcDNA3.1
  Vector type: Mammalian Expression
Growth in bacteria
  Bacterial resistance: Ampicillin, 100 μg/mL
  Growth temperature: 37°C
  Growth strain: DH5alpha
  Copy number: High Copy
Gene/Insert
  Gene/Insert name: RGG-RFP-RGG (using LAF-1 RGG domain)
  Species: C. elegans (nematode)
  Entrez Gene: laf-1 (a.k.a. CELE_Y71H2AM.19)
  Promoter: CMV
  Tag / fusion protein: mCherry
  Cloning method: Gibson Cloning
  Sequencing primers: 5′ CMV-F
Terms and licenses: Academic/Nonprofit Terms; Industry Terms: Not Available to Industry
How to cite: pcDNA_RGG-RFP-RGG was a gift from Matthew Good & Daniel Hammer & Benjamin Schuster (Addgene plasmid # 124934 ; http://n2t.net/addgene:124934 ; RRID:Addgene_124934)
