[The description below was written by a language model from this plasmid's Addgene catalogue record and pLannotate feature annotations shown in this document.]
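Description:
pcDNA_RGG-RFP-RGG is a mammalian expression plasmid of about 7.3 kb built on the pcDNA3.1 backbone. It is propagated in E. coli through a high-copy ColE1/pUC-type origin and selected with ampicillin via the β-lactamase gene and its native promoter. The backbone also carries an f1 phage origin, which allows single-stranded DNA production. A neomycin phosphotransferase cassette, driven by the SV40 early promoter/enhancer and ended by the SV40 poly(A) signal, could support G418 selection of stably transfected mammalian cells. Short annotated fragments (ble, lacI, lac promoter/operator, bom, a small HIV-1 LTR-like match just after the CMV promoter) appear to be backbone remnants or annotation hits rather than functional parts.

The payload is a single open reading frame under the human CMV immediate-early enhancer and promoter, followed by the bovine growth hormone polyadenylation signal. A T7 promoter lies between the CMV promoter and the coding region. The fusion has two fragments of C. elegans laf-1, each about 500 bp, flanking the monomeric red fluorescent protein mCherry. These fragments correspond to the RGG domain of the LAF-1 DDX3-type RNA helicase, giving an RGG-mCherry-RGG arrangement assembled by Gibson cloning. The helicase core itself is not annotated in the insert.

The stated purpose is simply expression of RGG-RFP-RGG. The associated publication concerns controllable protein phase separation and engineered membraneless organelles, which suggests the tandem RGG domains are meant to drive condensate formation. The central mCherry would then allow the resulting assemblies to be visualised by red fluorescence in transfected cells.
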