Features (pLannotate 1.2.2; 22 found; start..end, strand, type, name):
    120..499     +  enhancer       CMV enhancer: human cytomegalovirus immediate early enhancer
    500..703     +  promoter       CMV promoter: human cytomegalovirus (CMV) immediate early promoter
    699..732     +  LTR            5' LTR (truncated) (fragment): truncated 5' long terminal repeat (LTR) from HIV-1
    748..766     +  promoter       T7 promoter: promoter for bacteriophage T7 RNA polymerase
    820..1323    +  CDS            laf-1 (fragment): DDX3_CAEEL - Experimental evidence at protein level: Swiss-Prot protein existence level 1. Multifunctional ATP-dependent RNA helicase (PubMed:27546789). Plays a role in RNA remodeling, but is not required for RNA unwinding (PubMed:27546789). Binds to RNA in a concentration-dependent manner to stimulate annealing between two complementary strands of RNA (PubMed:26015579, PubMed:27546789). This process is also dependent upon ATP; ATP reduces binding to RNA and subsequently diminishes RNA annealing (PubMed:27546789). Involved in many cellular processes, which do not necessarily require its ATPase
   1345..2052    +  CDS            mCherry: mCherry is a basic (constitutively fluorescent) red fluorescent protein published in 2004, derived from Discosoma sp.. It is reported to be a very rapidly-maturing monomer with low acid sensitivity.
   2074..2574    +  CDS            laf-1 (fragment): DDX3_CAEEL - Experimental evidence at protein level: Swiss-Prot protein existence level 1. Multifunctional ATP-dependent RNA helicase (PubMed:27546789). Plays a role in RNA remodeling, but is not required for RNA unwinding (PubMed:27546789). Binds to RNA in a concentration-dependent manner to stimulate annealing between two complementary strands of RNA (PubMed:26015579, PubMed:27546789). This process is also dependent upon ATP; ATP reduces binding to RNA and subsequently diminishes RNA annealing (PubMed:27546789). Involved in many cellular processes, which do not necessarily require its ATPase
   2812..3036    +  polyA_signal   bGH poly(A) signal: bovine growth hormone polyadenylation signal
   3040..3061    +  promoter       SV40 promoter (fragment): SV40 enhancer and early promoter
   3082..3510    +  rep_origin     f1 ori (sequence partly withheld): f1 bacteriophage origin of replication; arrow indicates direction of (+) strand synthesis
   3524..3853    +  promoter       SV40 promoter: SV40 enhancer and early promoter
   3920..4711    +  CDS            neo: KKA2_KLEPN - Also known as kan, nptII. Experimental evidence at protein level: Swiss-Prot protein existence level 1. Resistance to kanamycin, neomycin, paromomycin, ribostamycin, butirosin and gentamicin B. From Klebsiella pneumoniae.
   4735..4893    +  CDS            ble (fragment): BLE_KLEPN - Experimental evidence at protein level: Swiss-Prot protein existence level 1. Binding protein with a strong affinity to the bleomycin family of antibiotics. Binds to CL990; an antimitotic-antibiotic compound. From Klebsiella pneumoniae.
   4888..5009    +  polyA_signal   SV40 poly(A) signal: SV40 polyadenylation signal
   5082..5098    -  protein_bind   lac operator: The lac repressor binds to the lac operator to inhibit transcription in E. coli. This inhibition can be relieved by adding lactose or isopropyl-β-D-thiogalactopyranoside (IPTG). lac repressor encoded by lacI
   5106..5136    -  promoter       lac promoter: promoter for the E. coli lac operon
   5151..5172    -  protein_bind   CAP binding site: CAP binding activates transcription in the presence of cAMP. E. coli catabolite activator protein
   5185..5277    -  CDS            lacI (fragment): lac repressor; lacI; The lac repressor binds to the lac operator to inhibit transcription in E. coli. This inhibition can be relieved by adding lactose or isopropyl-β-D-thiogalactopyranoside (IPTG).
   5460..6048    -  rep_origin     ori: high-copy-number ColE1/pMB1/pBR322/pUC origin of replication
   6219..7079    -  CDS            AmpR: β-lactamase; bla; confers resistance to ampicillin, carbenicillin, and related antibiotics
   7080..7184    -  promoter       AmpR promoter: bla
   7243..7295    -  misc_feature   bom (fragment): basis of mobility region from pBR322
>Addgene plasmid #124934 | pcDNA_RGG-RFP-RGG | addgene full sequence | sequence record 245487 | Addgene NGS Result
GTGCGCGAGCAAAATTTAAGCTACAACAAGGCAAGGCTTGACCGACAATTGCATGAAGAATCTGCTTAGG
GTTAGGCGTTTTGCGCTGCTTCGCGATGTACGGGCCAGATATACGCGTTGACATTGATTATTGACTAGTT
ATTAATAGTAATCAATTACGGGGTCATTAGTTCATAGCCCATATATGGAGTTCCGCGTTACATAACTTAC
GGTAAATGGCCCGCCTGGCTGACCGCCCAACGACCCCCGCCCATTGACGTCAATAATGACGTATGTTCCC
ATAGTAACGCCAATAGGGACTTTCCATTGACGTCAATGGGTGGAGTATTTACGGTAAACTGCCCACTTGG
CAGTACATCAAGTGTATCATATGCCAAGTACGCCCCCTATTGACGTCAATGACGGTAAATGGCCCGCCTG
GCATTATGCCCAGTACATGACCTTATGGGACTTTCCTACTTGGCAGTACATCTACGTATTAGTCATCGCT
ATTACCATGGTGATGCGGTTTTGGCAGTACATCAATGGGCGTGGATAGCGGTTTGACTCACGGGGATTTC
CAAGTCTCCACCCCATTGACGTCAATGGGAGTTTGTTTTGGCACCAAAATCAACGGGACTTTCCAAAATG
TCGTAACAACTCCGCCCCATTGACGCAAATGGGCGGTAGGCGTGTACGGTGGGAGGTCTATATAAGCAGA
GCTCTCTGGCTAACTAGAGAACCCACTGCTTACTGGCTTATCGAAATTAATACGACTCACTATAGGGAGA
CCCAAGCTGGCTAGCGTTTAAACTTAAGCTTGGTACCGAGCTCGGATCCATGGAATCGAATCAATCTAAC
AACGGTGGATCGGGAAACGCAGCATTGAATCGTGGGGGCCGTTACGTACCACCACACTTGAGAGGCGGAG
ATGGTGGTGCCGCCGCTGCTGCCTCAGCCGGAGGCGACGACAGACGCGGTGGGGCCGGGGGTGGTGGCTA
TCGTAGAGGTGGTGGAAATTCAGGGGGCGGCGGCGGAGGAGGCTACGATCGTGGATACAACGACAACCGG
GATGACCGTGACAATCGGGGCGGCTCCGGCGGTTATGGCCGGGACAGAAATTACGAGGATCGCGGTTATA
ACGGGGGTGGTGGGGGAGGAGGCAATCGCGGCTACAATAATAACCGCGGTGGGGGTGGAGGCGGCTATAA
TCGGCAGGACCGTGGAGACGGCGGTTCTAGTAATTTCTCGCGGGGAGGGTATAACAACAGAGATGAGGGC
TCAGACAACAGAGGCTCAGGCAGATCATACAACAACGATCGGCGCGACAATGGTGGTGACGGGGGCGGAG
GCGGTTCCCTCGAGATGGTGAGCAAGGGCGAGGAGGATAACATGGCCATCATCAAGGAGTTCATGCGCTT
CAAGGTGCACATGGAGGGCTCCGTGAACGGCCACGAGTTCGAGATCGAGGGCGAGGGCGAGGGCCGCCCC
TACGAGGGCACCCAGACCGCCAAGCTGAAGGTGACCAAGGGTGGCCCCCTGCCCTTCGCCTGGGACATCC
TGTCCCCTCAGTTCATGTACGGCTCCAAGGCCTACGTGAAGCACCCCGCCGACATCCCCGACTACTTGAA
GCTGTCCTTCCCCGAGGGCTTCAAGTGGGAGCGCGTGATGAACTTCGAGGACGGCGGCGTGGTGACCGTG
ACCCAGGACTCCTCCCTGCAGGACGGCGAGTTCATCTACAAGGTGAAGCTGCGCGGCACCAACTTCCCCT
CCGACGGCCCCGTAATGCAGAAGAAGACCATGGGCTGGGAGGCCTCCTCCGAGCGGATGTACCCCGAGGA
CGGCGCCCTGAAGGGCGAGATCAAGCAGAGGCTGAAGCTGAAGGACGGCGGCCACTACGACGCTGAGGTC
AAGACCACCTACAAGGCCAAGAAGCCCGTGCAGCTGCCCGGCGCCTACAACGTCAACATCAAGTTGGACA
TCACCTCCCACAACGAGGACTACACCATCGTGGAACAGTACGAACGCGCCGAGGGCCGCCACTCCACCGG
CGGCATGGACGAGCTGTACAAGGAATTCGGAGGCGGTGGAAGCGAGTCTAATCAGAGCAATAACGGGGGT
AGTGGCAATGCCGCGCTCAATCGGGGAGGCCGCTACGTGCCTCCTCACCTCAGAGGGGGCGATGGGGGCG
CCGCTGCCGCTGCGAGCGCCGGTGGCGATGATCGGCGGGGAGGAGCGGGTGGAGGTGGTTATCGCCGAGG
TGGCGGGAACAGTGGGGGTGGAGGAGGCGGTGGATATGATCGAGGTTACAACGACAATCGGGACGATCGA
GATAACAGAGGGGGTTCAGGTGGATACGGAAGAGACAGGAATTACGAGGACAGAGGATACAATGGCGGAG
GCGGTGGGGGAGGTAATAGAGGATACAACAATAATCGAGGAGGCGGGGGGGGAGGGTACAATCGCCAAGA
CCGCGGTGATGGAGGAAGTTCTAACTTTAGCAGAGGTGGATACAACAATAGGGATGAAGGCTCAGACAAC
AGAGGTTCTGGTCGAAGCTACAATAACGACAGACGCGACAACGGTGGCGATGGGTAATAATCTAGAGGGC
CCGTTTATCGAGGATTACCACTACGCTACGTGTACAAACGAGGACCTGATGCACTTTGACGACTTGGGAT
CGACGAGAGCAGCGCGACAACGGTGGCGATGGGTAATAATCTAGAGGGCCCGTTTGTCGAGGATTACCAC
TACGCTACGTGCCTCCTCACCTCAGAGGGGGCGATGGGTAATAATCTAGAGGGCCCGTTTAAACCCGCTG
ATCAGCCTCGACTGTGCCTTCTAGTTGCCAGCCATCTGTTGTTTGCCCCTCCCCCGTGCCTTCCTTGACC
CTGGAAGGTGCCACTCCCACTGTCCTTTCCTAATAAAATGAGGAAATTGCATCGCATTGTCTGAGTAGGT
GTCATTCTATTCTGGGGGGTGGGGTGGGGCAGGACAGCAAGGGGGAGGATTGGGAAGACAATAGCAGGCA
TGCTGGGGATGCGGTGGGCTCTATGGCTTCTGAGGCGGAAAGAACCAGCTGGGGCTCTAGGGGGTATCCC
C
[124 nt withheld, positions 3082-3205]
C
[91 nt withheld, positions 3207-3297]
A
[49 nt withheld, positions 3299-3347]
CCTTTGACGTTGGAGTCCACGTTCTTT
[37 nt withheld, positions 3375-3411]
ACCCTATCTCGGTCTATTCTTTTGATTTATAAGGGATTTTGCCGATTTCGGCCTATTGGTTAAAAAATGA
GCTGATTTAACAAAAATTTAACGCGAATTAATTCTGTGGAATGTGTGTCAGTTAGGGTGTGGAAAGTCCC
CAGGCTCCCCAGCAGGCAGAAGTATGCAAAGCATGCATCTCAATTAGTCAGCAACCAGGTGTGGAAAGTC
CCCAGGCTCCCCAGCAGGCAGAAGTATGCAAAGCATGCATCTCAATTAGTCAGCAACCATAGTCCCGCCC
CTAACTCCGCCCATCCCGCCCCTAACTCCGCCCAGTTCCGCCCATTCTCCGCCCCATGGCTGACTAATTT
TTTTTATTTATGCAGAGGCCGAGGCCGCCTCTGCCTCTGAGCTATTCCAGAAGTAGTGAGGAGGCTTTTT
TGGAGGCCTAGGCTTTTGCAAAAAGCTCCCGGGAGCTTGTATATCCATTTTCGGATCTGATCAAGAGACA
GGATGAGGATCGTTTCGCATGATTGAACAAGATGGATTGCACGCAGGTTCTCCGGCCGCTTGGGTGGAGA
GGCTATTCGGCTATGACTGGGCACAACAGACAATCGGCTGCTCTGATGCCGCCGTGTTCCGGCTGTCAGC
GCAGGGGCGCCCGGTTCTTTTTGTCAAGACCGACCTGTCCGGTGCCCTGAATGAACTGCAGGACGAGGCA
GCGCGGCTATCGTGGCTGGCCACGACGGGCGTTCCTTGCGCAGCTGTGCTCGACGTTGTCACTGAAGCGG
GAAGGGACTGGCTGCTATTGGGCGAAGTGCCGGGGCAGGATCTCCTGTCATCTCACCTTGCTCCTGCCGA
GAAAGTATCCATCATGGCTGATGCAATGCGGCGGCTGCATACGCTTGATCCGGCTACCTGCCCATTCGAC
CACCAAGCGAAACATCGCATCGAGCGAGCACGTACTCGGATGGAAGCCGGTCTTGTCGATCAGGATGATC
TGGACGAAGAGCATCAGGGGCTCGCGCCAGCCGAACTGTTCGCCAGGCTCAAGGCGCGCATGCCCGACGG
CGAGGATCTCGTCGTGACCCATGGCGATGCCTGCTTGCCGAATATCATGGTGGAAAATGGCCGCTTTTCT
GGATTCATCGACTGTGGCCGGCTGGGTGTGGCGGACCGCTATCAGGACATAGCGTTGGCTACCCGTGATA
TTGCTGAAGAGCTTGGCGGCGAATGGGCTGACCGCTTCCTCGTGCTTTACGGTATCGCCGCTCCCGATTC
GCAGCGCATCGCCTTCTATCGCCTTCTTGACGAGTTCTTCTGAGCGGGACTCTGGGGTTCGAAATGACCG
ACCAAGCGACGCCCAACCTGCCATCACGAGATTTCGATTCCACCGCCGCCTTCTATGAAAGGTTGGGCTT
CGGAATCGTTTTCCGGGACGCCGGCTGGATGATCCTCCAGCGCGGGGATCTCATGCTGGAGTTCTTCGCC
CACCCCAACTTGTTTATTGCAGCTTATAATGGTTACAAATAAAGCAATAGCATCACAAATTTCACAAATA
AAGCATTTTTTTCACTGCATTCTAGTTGTGGTTTGTCCAAACTCATCAATGTATCTTATCATGTCTGTAT
ACCGTCGACCTCTAGCTAGAGCTTGGCGTAATCATGGTCATAGCTGTTTCCTGTGTGAAATTGTTATCCG
CTCACAATTCCACACAACATACGAGCCGGAAGCATAAAGTGTAAAGCCTGGGGTGCCTAATGAGTGAGCT
AACTCACATTAATTGCGTTGCGCTCACTGCCCGCTTTCCAGTCGGGAAACCTGTCGTGCCAGCTGCATTA
ATGAATCGGCCAACGCGCGGGGAGAGGCGGTTTGCGTATTGGGCGCTCTTCCGCTTCCTCGCTCACTGAC
TCGCTGCGCTCGGTCGTTCGGCTGCGGCGAGCGGTATCAGCTCACTCAAAGGCGGTAATACGGTTATCCA
CAGAATCAGGGGATAACGCAGGAAAGAACATGTGAGCAAAAGGCCAGCAAAAGGCCAGGAACCGTAAAAA
GGCCGCGTTGCTGGCGTTTTTCCATAGGCTCCGCCCCCCTGACGAGCATCACAAAAATCGACGCTCAAGT
CAGAGGTGGCGAAACCCGACAGGACTATAAAGATACCAGGCGTTTCCCCCTGGAAGCTCCCTCGTGCGCT
CTCCTGTTCCGACCCTGCCGCTTACCGGATACCTGTCCGCCTTTCTCCCTTCGGGAAGCGTGGCGCTTTC
TCATAGCTCACGCTGTAGGTATCTCAGTTCGGTGTAGGTCGTTCGCTCCAAGCTGGGCTGTGTGCACGAA
CCCCCCGTTCAGCCCGACCGCTGCGCCTTATCCGGTAACTATCGTCTTGAGTCCAACCCGGTAAGACACG
ACTTATCGCCACTGGCAGCAGCCACTGGTAACAGGATTAGCAGAGCGAGGTATGTAGGCGGTGCTACAGA
GTTCTTGAAGTGGTGGCCTAACTACGGCTACACTAGAAGAACAGTATTTGGTATCTGCGCTCTGCTGAAG
CCAGTTACCTTCGGAAAAAGAGTTGGTAGCTCTTGATCCGGCAAACAAACCACCGCTGGTAGCGGTGGTT
TTTTTGTTTGCAAGCAGCAGATTACGCGCAGAAAAAAAGGATCTCAAGAAGATCCTTTGATCTTTTCTAC
GGGGTCTGACGCTCAGTGGAACGAAAACTCACGTTAAGGGATTTTGGTCATGAGATTATCAAAAAGGATC
TTCACCTAGATCCTTTTAAATTAAAAATGAAGTTTTAAATCAATCTAAAGTATATATGAGTAAACTTGGT
CTGACAGTTACCAATGCTTAATCAGTGAGGCACCTATCTCAGCGATCTGTCTATTTCGTTCATCCATAGT
TGCCTGACTCCCCGTCGTGTAGATAACTACGATACGGGAGGGCTTACCATCTGGCCCCAGTGCTGCAATG
ATACCGCGAGACCCACGCTCACCGGCTCCAGATTTATCAGCAATAAACCAGCCAGCCGGAAGGGCCGAGC
GCAGAAGTGGTCCTGCAACTTTATCCGCCTCCATCCAGTCTATTAATTGTTGCCGGGAAGCTAGAGTAAG
TAGTTCGCCAGTTAATAGTTTGCGCAACGTTGTTGCCATTGCTACAGGCATCGTGGTGTCACGCTCGTCG
TTTGGTATGGCTTCATTCAGCTCCGGTTCCCAACGATCAAGGCGAGTTACATGATCCCCCATGTTGTGCA
AAAAAGCGGTTAGCTCCTTCGGTCCTCCGATCGTTGTCAGAAGTAAGTTGGCCGCAGTGTTATCACTCAT
GGTTATGGCAGCACTGCATAATTCTCTTACTGTCATGCCATCCGTAAGATGCTTTTCTGTGACTGGTGAG
TACTCAACCAAGTCATTCTGAGAATAGTGTATGCGGCGACCGAGTTGCTCTTGCCCGGCGTCAATACGGG
ATAATACCGCGCCACATAGCAGAACTTTAAAAGTGCTCATCATTGGAAAACGTTCTTCGGGGCGAAAACT
CTCAAGGATCTTACCGCTGTTGAGATCCAGTTCGATGTAACCCACTCGTGCACCCAACTGATCTTCAGCA
TCTTTTACTTTCACCAGCGTTTCTGGGTGAGCAAAAACAGGAAGGCAAAATGCCGCAAAAAAGGGAATAA
GGGCGACACGGAAATGTTGAATACTCATACTCTTCCTTTTTCAATATTATTGAAGCATTTATCAGGGTTA
TTGTCTCATGAGCGGATACATATTTGAATGTATTTAGAAAAATAAACAAATAGGGGTTCCGCGCACATTT
CCCCGAAAAGTGCCACCTGACGTCGACGGATCGGGAGATCTCCCGATCCCCTATGGTGCACTCTCAGTAC
AATCTGCTCTGATGCCGCATAGTTAAGCCAGTATCTGCTCCCTGCTTGTGTGTTGGAGGTCGCTGAGTA
